Addgene plasmid #17474: pQCXIP X2 DEST (w270-1)
Purpose: (Empty Backbone) Retroviral Gateway destination vector, RNAi, 3’LTR insertion, Puro
Depositing lab: Eric Campeau & Paul Kaufman. Depositing organization: University of Massachusetts, Worcester. Publication: A versatile viral system for expression and depletion of proteins in mammalian cells. Campeau E, Ruhl VE, Rodier F, Smith CL, Rahmberg BL, Fuss JO, Campisi J, Yaswen P, Cooper PK, Kaufman PD.. PLoS One. 2009 Aug 6;4(8):e6529. 10.1371/journal.pone.0006529 PubMed 19657394.
Backbone
  Vector backbone: pQCXIP
  Backbone manufacturer: Clontech
  Backbone size (bp): 8931
  Vector type: Mammalian Expression, Retroviral, RNAi ; Destination vector
  Selectable markers: Puromycin
Growth in bacteria
  Bacterial resistance: Chloramphenicol and Ampicillin, 25 & 100 μg/mL
  Growth temperature: 37°C
  Growth strain: ccdB Survival
  Growth instructions: DB3.1
  Copy number: High Copy
Gene/Insert
  Gene/Insert name: None
  Cloning method: Restriction Enzyme
  Sequencing primers: 5′ n/a
Terms and licenses: Academic/Nonprofit Terms; Industry Terms: Not Available to Industry
How to cite: pQCXIP X2 DEST (w270-1) was a gift from Eric Campeau & Paul Kaufman (Addgene plasmid # 17474 ; http://n2t.net/addgene:17474 ; RRID:Addgene_17474)
