[The description below was written by a language model from this plasmid's Addgene catalogue record and pLannotate feature annotations shown in this document.]
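Description:
pQCXIP X2 DEST (w270-1) is an empty Gateway destination vector built on the Clontech pQCXIP self-inactivating retroviral backbone (8,931 bp) and intended for delivering RNAi cassettes into mammalian cells. In bacteria it replicates from a high-copy ColE1/pUC-type origin and carries both ampicillin resistance on the backbone and chloramphenicol resistance within the Gateway cassette. Because that cassette also encodes the ccdB toxin, the unrecombined plasmid has to be maintained in a ccdB-tolerant strain.

The viral genome is transcribed from a hybrid CMV enhancer/promoter fused to a truncated 5' LTR, followed by a packaging signal and a truncated gag segment that together support encapsidation in packaging cells. Downstream lies an internal CMV enhancer/promoter region, then an EMCV IRES and the puromycin N-acetyltransferase gene, which permits puromycin selection of transduced cells.

The distinctive feature is the position of the destination cassette. The attR2–ccdB–CmR–attR1 unit sits in reverse orientation inside the U3-deleted 3' LTR, which the annotation shows as two LTR fragments flanking it. An LR reaction with an entry clone replaces ccdB/CmR with the desired cassette, with loss of ccdB providing counter-selection for recombinants. Because the 3' LTR's U3 region is copied to the 5' end of the provirus during reverse transcription, an insert placed there is duplicated on integration, which probably explains the "X2" in the name. The record lists no insert and does not specify a promoter for the RNAi cassette, so this presumably comes from the entry clone. An SV40 promoter is also annotated in the backbone.
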