Features (pLannotate 1.2.2; 29 found; start..end, strand, type, name):
    309..512     +  promoter       CMV promoter: human cytomegalovirus (CMV) immediate early promoter
    513..688     +  LTR            5' LTR (truncated): truncated long terminal repeat from Moloney murine sarcoma virus
    810..1084    +  misc_feature   MESV Ψ (fragment): packaging signal of murine embryonic stem cell virus
   1151..1567    +  CDS            gag (truncated): truncated Moloney murine leukemia virus (MMLV) gag gene lacking the start codon
   1604..1907    +  enhancer       CMV enhancer: human cytomegalovirus immediate early enhancer
   1980..1997    -  promoter       CMV promoter (fragment): human cytomegalovirus (CMV) immediate early promoter
   2060..2111    +  promoter       CMVd2 promoter: truncated human cytomegalovirus (CMV) immediate early promoter that yields moderately reduced expression relative to the full-length promoter
   2290..2862    +  misc_feature   IRES: internal ribosome entry site (IRES) of the encephalomyocarditis virus (EMCV)
   2895..3494    +  CDS            PuroR: puromycin N-acetyltransferase; pac from Streptomyces; confers resistance to puromycin
   3544..3609    +  CDS            dmpM (fragment): DMPM_STRAD - Protein inferred from homology: Swiss-Prot protein existence level 3. From Streptomyces alboniger.
   3622..3693    +  CDS            Mos (fragment): MOS_MOUSE - Experimental evidence at transcript level: Swiss-Prot protein existence level 2. From Mus musculus (Mouse).
   3726..3826    +  CDS            env (fragment): murine leukemia virus gPr80 envelope polyprotein precursor; env; proteolytically cleaved into gp70SU and p15TM subunits
   3868..3902    +  LTR            3' LTR (ΔU3) (fragment): self-inactivating 3' long terminal repeat (LTR) from Moloney murine leukemia virus
   3934..4058    +  protein_bind   attR2: mutant version of attR; recombination site for the Gateway® LR reaction LR Clonase™
   4102..4404    -  CDS            ccdB: CCDB_ECOLI - Also known as G, letB, letD. Experimental evidence at protein level: Swiss-Prot protein existence level 1. Toxic component of a type II toxin-antitoxin (TA) system, functioning in plasmid maintainence. Responsible for the post- segregational killing (PSK) of plasmid-free cells, also referred to as a plasmid addiction system. Half-life of over 2 hours. Cell killing by CcdB is accompanied by filamentation, defects in chromosome and plasmid segregation, defects in cell division, formation of anucleate cells, decreased DNA synthesis and plasmid loss. Interferes with the activity of DN
   4409..4567    -  CDS            ccdA (fragment): CCDA_ECO57 - Also known as H, letA. Experimental evidence at protein level: Swiss-Prot protein existence level 1. Antitoxin component of a type II toxin-antitoxin (TA) system which inhibits the post-segregational killing (PSK) of plasmid-free cells, also referred to as a plasmid addiction system. Binds to and blocks the activity of CcdB; will also remove bound CcdB protein from the CcdB-GyrA complex by forming a CcdA-CcdB complex, a process termed rejuvenation. Functions as a transcriptional corepressor for the ccdAB operon, repression also requires CcdB (By similarity). From Escherichia coli
   4746..5405    -  CDS            CmR: chloramphenicol acetyltransferase; cat; confers resistance to chloramphenicol
   5406..5434    -  promoter       cat promoter (fragment): promoter of the E. coli cat gene encoding chloramphenicol acetyltransferase
   5459..5489    -  promoter       lac UV5 promoter: E. coli lac promoter with an "up" mutation
   5514..5638    -  protein_bind   attR1: mutant version of attR; recombination site for the Gateway® LR reaction LR Clonase™
   5668..6062    +  LTR            3' LTR (ΔU3) (fragment): self-inactivating 3' long terminal repeat (LTR) from Moloney murine leukemia virus
   6131..6171    +  CDS            rop (fragment): Rop protein, which maintains plasmids at low copy number; rop
   6273..6311    +  misc_feature   bom (fragment): basis of mobility region from pBR322
   6328..6657    +  promoter       SV40 promoter: SV40 enhancer and early promoter
   6663..6764    +  misc_feature   bom (fragment): basis of mobility region from pBR322
   6950..7538    -  rep_origin     ori: high-copy-number ColE1/pMB1/pBR322/pUC origin of replication
   7709..8569    -  CDS            AmpR: β-lactamase; bla; confers resistance to ampicillin, carbenicillin, and related antibiotics
   8570..8674    -  promoter       AmpR promoter: bla
   8860..308     +  enhancer       CMV enhancer (across the origin): human cytomegalovirus immediate early enhancer
>Addgene plasmid #17474 | pQCXIP X2 DEST (w270-1) | depositor full sequence | sequence record 8639 | Author sequence
TCCGCGTTACATAACTTACGGTAAATGGCCCGCCTGGCTGACCGCCCAACGACCCCCGCCCATTGACGTC
AATAATGACGTATGTTCCCATAGTAACGCCAATAGGGACTTTCCATTGACGTCAATGGGTGGAGTATTTA
CGGTAAACTGCCCACTTGGCAGTACATCAAGTGTATCATATGCCAAGTACGCCCCCTATTGACGTCAATG
ACGGTAAATGGCCCGCCTGGCATTATGCCCAGTACATGACCTTATGGGACTTTCCTACTTGGCAGTACAT
CTACGTATTAGTCATCGCTATTACCATGGTGATGCGGTTTTGGCAGTACATCAATGGGCGTGGATAGCGG
TTTGACTCACGGGGATTTCCAAGTCTCCACCCCATTGACGTCAATGGGAGTTTGTTTTGGCACCAAAATC
AACGGGACTTTCCAAAATGTCGTAACAACTCCGCCCCATTGACGCAAATGGGCGGTAGGCGTGTACGGTG
GGAGGTCTATATAAGCAGAGCTCAATAAAAGAGCCCACAACCCCTCACTCGGCGCGCCAGTCTTCCGATA
GACTGCGTCGCCCGGGTACCCGTATTCCCAATAAAGCCTCTTGCTGTTTGCATCCGAATCGTGGTCTCGC
TGTTCCTTGGGAGGGTCTCCTCTGAGTGATTGACTACCCACGACGGGGGTCTTTCATTTGGGGGCTCGTC
CGGGATTTGGAGACCCCTGCCCAGGGACCACCGACCCACCACCGGGAGGTAAGCTGGCCAGCAACTTATC
TGTGTCTGTCCGATTGTCTAGTGTCTATGTTTGATGTTATGCGCCTGCGTCTGTACTAGTTAGCTAACTA
GCTCTGTATCTGGCGGACCCGTGGTGGAACTGACGAGTTCTGAACACCCGGCCGCAACCCTGGGAGACGT
CCCAGGGACTTTGGGGGCCGTTTTTGTGGCCCGACCTGAGGAAGGGAGTCGATGTGGAATCCGACCCCGT
CAGGATATGTGGTTCTGGTAGGAGACGAGAACCTAAAACAGTTCCCGCCTCCGTCTGAATTTTTGCTTTC
GGTTTGGAACCGAAGCCGCGCGTCTTGTCTGCTGCAGCGCTGCAGCATCGTTCTGTGTTGTCTCTGTCTG
ACTGTGTTTCTGTATTTGTCTGAAAATTAGGGCCAGACTGTTACCACTCCCTTAAGTTTGACCTTAGGTC
ACTGGAAAGATGTCGAGCGGATCGCTCACAACCAGTCGGTAGATGTCAAGAAGAGACGTTGGGTTACCTT
CTGCTCTGCAGAATGGCCAACCTTTAACGTCGGATGGCCGCGAGACGGCACCTTTAACCGAGACCTCATC
ACCCAGGTTAAGATCAAGGTCTTTTCACCTGGCCCGCATGGACACCCAGACCAGGTCCCCTACATCGTGA
CCTGGGAAGCCTTGGCTTTTGACCCCCCTCCCTGGGTCAAGCCCTTTGTACACCCTAAGCCTCCGCCTCC
TCTTCCTCCATCCGCCCCGTCTCTCCCCCTTGAACCTCCTCGTTCGACCCCGCCTCGATCCTCCCTTTAT
CCAGCCCTCACTCCTTCTCTAGGCGCCGGAATTGAAGATCTGGGGGATCGATCCTCTAGAGTCCGTTACA
TAACTTACGGTAAATGGCCCGCCTGGCTGACCGCCCAACGACCCCCGCCCATTGACGTCAATAATGACGT
ATGTTCCCATAGTAACGCCAATAGGGACTTTCCATTGACGTCAATGGGTGGAGTATTTACGGTAAACTGC
CCACTTGGCAGTACATCAAGTGTATCATATGCCAAGTACGCCCCCTATTGACGTCAATGACGGTAAATGG
CCCGCCTGGCATTATGCCCAGTACATGACCTTATGGGACTTTCCTACTTGGCAGTACATCTACGTATTAG
TCATCGCTATTACCATGGTGATGCGGTTTTGGCAGTACATCAATGGGCGTGAATAGCGGTTTGACTCACG
GGGATTTCCAAGTCTCCACCCCATTGACGTCAATGGGAGTTTGTTTTGGCACCAAAATCAACGGGACTTT
CCAAAATGTCGTAACAACTCCGCCCCATTGACGCAAATGGGCGGTAGGCGTGTACGGTGGGAGGTCTATA
TAAGCAGAGCTCGTTTAGTGAACCGTCAGATCGCCTGGAGACGCCATCCACGCTGTTTTGACCTCCATAG
AAGACACCGGGACCGATCCAGCCTCCGCGGCCGGGAACGGTGCATTGGAACGCTGCAGGAATTGATCCGC
GGCCGCACCGGTAGGCCTCGTACGCTTAATTAACGGATCCGGAATTCCGCCCCTCTCCCTCCCCCCCCCC
TAACGTTACTGGCCGAAGCCGCTTGGAATAAGGCCGGTGTGCGTTTGTCTATATGTTATTTTCCACCATA
TTGCCGTCTTTTGGCAATGTGAGGGCCCGGAAACCTGGCCCTGTCTTCTTGACGAGCATTCCTAGGGGTC
TTTCCCCTCTCGCCAAAGGAATGCAAGGTCTGTTGAATGTCGTGAAGGAAGCAGTTCCTCTGGAAGCTTC
TTGAAGACAAACAACGTCTGTAGCGACCCTTTGCAGGCAGCGGAACCCCCCACCTGGCGACAGGTGCCTC
TGCGGCCAAAAGCCACGTGTATAAGATACACCTGCAAAGGCGGCACAACCCCAGTGCCACGTTGTGAGTT
GGATAGTTGTGGAAAGAGTCAAATGGCTCTCCTCAAGCGTATTCAACAAGGGGCTGAAGGATGCCCAGAA
GGTACCCCATTGTATGGGATCTGATCTGGGGCCTCGGTGCACATGCTTTACATGTGTTTAGTCGAGGTTA
AAAAACGTCTAGGCCCCCCGAACCACGGGGACGTGGTTTTCCTTTGAAAAACACGATGATAAGCTTGCCA
CAACCCACAAGGAGACGACCTTCCATGACCGAGTACAAGCCCACGGTGCGCCTCGCCACCCGCGACGACG
TCCCCCGGGCCGTACGCACCCTCGCCGCCGCGTTCGCCGACTACCCCGCCACGCGCCACACCGTCGACCC
GGACCGCCACATCGAGCGGGTCACCGAGCTGCAAGAACTCTTCCTCACGCGCGTCGGGCTCGACATCGGC
AAGGTGTGGGTCGCGGACGACGGCGCCGCGGTGGCGGTCTGGACCACGCCGGAGAGCGTCGAAGCGGGGG
CGGTGTTCGCCGAGATCGGCCCGCGCATGGCCGAGTTGAGCGGTTCCCGGCTGGCCGCGCAGCAACAGAT
GGAAGGCCTCCTGGCGCCGCACCGGCCCAAGGAGCCCGCGTGGTTCCTGGCCACCGTCGGCGTCTCGCCC
GACCACCAGGGCAAGGGTCTGGGCAGCGCCGTCGTGCTCCCCGGAGTGGAGGCGGCCGAGCGCGCCGGGG
TGCCCGCCTTCCTGGAGACCTCCGCGCCCCGCAACCTCCCCTTCTACGAGCGGCTCGGCTTCACCGTCAC
CGCCGACGTCGAGTGCCCGAAGGACCGCGCGACCTGGTGCATGACCCGCAAGCCCGGTGCCTGACGCCCG
CCCCACGACCCGCAGCGCCCGACCGAAAGGAGCGCACGACCCCATGGCTCCGACCGAAGCCGACCCGGGC
GGCCCCGCCGACCCCGCACCCGCCCCCGAGGCCCACCGACTCTAGTCGAGGGCTGCAGCGCTGCAGAGGC
CGAGTGCAGAACTGCTCCAAAGGGACCTCAAGGCTTTCCGAGGGACACTAGGCTGACTCCATCGAGCCAG
TGTAGAGATAAGCTTATCGATTAGTCCAATTTGTTAAAGACAGGATATCAGTGGTCCAGGCTCTAGTTTT
GACTCAACAATATCACCAGCTGAAGCCTATAGAGTACGAGCCATAGATAAAATAAAAGATTTTATTTAGT
CTCCAGAAAAAGGGGGGAATGAAAGACCCCACCTGTAGGTTTGGCAAGCTAGACTCGAGCGGCCGCCACT
GTGCTGGATATCAACCACTTTGTACAAGAAAGCTGAACGAGAAACGTAAAATGATATAAATATCAATATA
TTAAATTAGATTTTGCATAAAAAACAGACTACATAATACTGTAAAACACAACATATCCAGTCACTATGGT
CGACCTGCAGACTGGCTGTGTATAACGGAGCCTGACATTTATATTCCCCAGAACATCAGGTTAATGGCGT
TTTTGATGTCATTTTCGCGGTGGCTGAGATCAGCCACTTCTTCCCCGATAACGGAGACCGGCACACTGGC
CATATCGGTGGTCATCATGCGCCAGCTTTCATCCCCGATATGCACCACCGGGTAAAGTTCACGGGAGACT
TTATCTGACAGCAGACGTGCACTGGCCAGGGGGATCACCATCCGTCGCCCGGGCGTGTCAATAATATCAC
TCTGTACATCCACAAACAGACGATAACGGCTCTCTCTTTTATAGGTGTAAACCTTAAACTGCATTTCACC
AGTCCCTGTTCTCGTCAGCAAAAGAGCCGTTCATTTCAATAAACCGGGCGACCTCAGCCATCCCTTCCTG
ATTTTCCGCTTTCCAGCGTTCGGCACGCAGACGACGGGCTTCATTCTGCATGGTTGTGCTTACCAGACCG
GAGATATTGACATCATATATGCCTTGAGCAACTGATAGCTGTCGCTGTCAACTGTCACTGTAATACGCTG
CTTCATAGCACACCTCTTTTTGACATACTTCGGGTATACATATCAGTATATATTCTTATACCGCAAAAAT
CAGCGCGCAAATACGCATACTGTTATCTGGCTTTTAGTAAGCCGGATCCAGATCTTTACGCCCCGCCCTG
CCACTCATCGCAGTACTGTTGTAATTCATTAAGCATTCTGCCGACATGGAAGCCATCACAGACGGCATGA
TGAACCTGAATCGCCAGCGGCATCAGCACCTTGTCGCCTTGCGTATAATATTTGCCCATGGTGAAAACGG
GGGCGAAGAAGTTGTCCATATTGGCCACGTTTAAATCAAAACTGGTGAAACTCACCCAGGGATTGGCTGA
GACGAAAAACATATTCTCAATAAACCCTTTAGGGAAATAGGCCAGGTTTTCACCGTAACACGCCACATCT
TGCGAATATATGTGTAGAAACTGCCGGAAATCGTCGTGGTATTCACTCCAGAGCGATGAAAACGTTTCAG
TTTGCTCATGGAAAACGGTGTAACAAGGGTGAACACTATCCCATATCACCAGCTCACCGTCTTTCATTGC
CATACGGAATTCCGGATGAGCATTCATCAGGCGGGCAAGAATGTGAATAAAGGCCGGATAAAACTTGTGC
TTATTTTTCTTTACGGTCTTTAAAAAGGCCGTAATATCCAGCTGAACGGTCTGGTTATAGGTACATTGAG
CAACTGACTGAAATGCCTCAAAATGTTCTTTACGATGCCATTGGGATATATCAACGGTGGTATATCCAGT
GATTTTTTTCTCCATTTTAGCTTCCTTAGCTCCTGAAAATCTCGCCGGATCCTAACTCAAAATCCACACA
TTATACGAGCCGGAAGCATAAAGTGTAAAGCCTGGGGTGCCTAATGCGGCCGCCATAGTGACTGGATATG
TTGTGTTTTACAGTATTATGTAGTCTGTTTTTTATGCAAAATCTAATTTAATATATTGATATTTATATCA
TTTTACGTTTCTCGTTCAGCTTTTTTGTACAAACTTGTTGATATCTGCAGAATTCCACCACACTGGACTA
GCTTAAGTAACGCCATTTTGCAAGGCATGGAAAAATACATAACTGAGAATAGAGAAGTTCAGATCAAGGT
CAGGAACAGATGGAACAGGGTCGACCCTAGAGAACCATCAGATGTTTCCAGGGTGCCCCAAGGACCTGAA
ATGACCCTGTGCCTTATTTGAACTAACCAATCAGTTCGCTTCTCGCTTCTGTTCGCGCGCTTCTGCTCCC
CGAGCTCAATAAAAGAGCCCACAACCCCTCACTCGGGGCGCCAGTCCTCCGATTGACTGAGTCGCCCGGG
TACCCGTGTATCCAATAAACCCTCTTGCAGTTGCATCCGACTTGTGGTCTCGCTGTTCCTTGGGAGGGTC
TCCTCTGAGTGATTGACTACCCGTCAGCGGGGGTCTTTCATTTGGGGGCTCGTCCGGGATCGGGAGACCC
CTGCCCAGGGACCACCGACCCACCACCGGGAGGTAAGCTGGCTGCCTCGCGCGTTTCGGTGATGACGGTG
AAAACCTCTGACACATGCAGCTCCCGGAGACGGTCACAGCTTGTCTGTAAGCGGATGCCGGGAGCAGACA
AGCCCGTCAGGGCGCGTCAGCGGGTGTTGGCGGGTGTCGGGGCGCAGCCATGACCCAGTCACGTAGCGAT
AGCGGAGTGTAGATCCGGCTGTGGAATGTGTGTCAGTTAGGGTGTGGAAAGTCCCCAGGCTCCCCAGCAG
GCAGAAGTATGCAAAGCATGCATCTCAATTAGTCAGCAACCAGGTGTGGAAAGTCCCCAGGCTCCCCAGC
AGGCAGAAGTATGCAAAGCATGCATCTCAATTAGTCAGCAACCATAGTCCCGCCCCTAACTCCGCCCATC
CCGCCCCTAACTCCGCCCAGTTCCGCCCATTCTCCGCCCCATGGCTGACTAATTTTTTTTATTTATGCAG
AGGCCGAGGCCGCCTCGGCCTCTGAGCTATTCCAGAAGTAGTGAGGAGGCTTTTTTGGAGGCCTAGGCTT
TTGCAAAAAGCTTACTGGCTTAACTATGCGGCATCAGAGCAGATTGTACTGAGAGTGCACCATATGCGGT
GTGAAATACCGCACAGATGCGTAAGGAGAAAATACCGCATCAGGCGCTCTTCCGCTTCCTCGCTCACTGA
CTCGCTGCGCTCGGTCGTTCGGCTGCGGCGAGCGGTATCAGCTCACTCAAAGGCGGTAATACGGTTATCC
ACAGAATCAGGGGATAACGCAGGAAAGAACATGTGAGCAAAAGGCCAGCAAAAGGCCAGGAACCGTAAAA
AGGCCGCGTTGCTGGCGTTTTTCCATAGGCTCCGCCCCCCTGACGAGCATCACAAAAATCGACGCTCAAG
TCAGAGGTGGCGAAACCCGACAGGACTATAAAGATACCAGGCGTTTCCCCCTGGAAGCTCCCTCGTGCGC
TCTCCTGTTCCGACCCTGCCGCTTACCGGATACCTGTCCGCCTTTCTCCCTTCGGGAAGCGTGGCGCTTT
CTCATAGCTCACGCTGTAGGTATCTCAGTTCGGTGTAGGTCGTTCGCTCCAAGCTGGGCTGTGTGCACGA
ACCCCCCGTTCAGCCCGACCGCTGCGCCTTATCCGGTAACTATCGTCTTGAGTCCAACCCGGTAAGACAC
GACTTATCGCCACTGGCAGCAGCCACTGGTAACAGGATTAGCAGAGCGAGGTATGTAGGCGGTGCTACAG
AGTTCTTGAAGTGGTGGCCTAACTACGGCTACACTAGAAGGACAGTATTTGGTATCTGCGCTCTGCTGAA
GCCAGTTACCTTCGGAAAAAGAGTTGGTAGCTCTTGATCCGGCAAACAAACCACCGCTGGTAGCGGTGGT
TTTTTTGTTTGCAAGCAGCAGATTACGCGCAGAAAAAAAGGATCTCAAGAAGATCCTTTGATCTTTTCTA
CGGGGTCTGACGCTCAGTGGAACGAAAACTCACGTTAAGGGATTTTGGTCATGAGATTATCAAAAAGGAT
CTTCACCTAGATCCTTTTAAATTAAAAATGAAGTTTTAAATCAATCTAAAGTATATATGAGTAAACTTGG
TCTGACAGTTACCAATGCTTAATCAGTGAGGCACCTATCTCAGCGATCTGTCTATTTCGTTCATCCATAG
TTGCCTGACTCCCCGTCGTGTAGATAACTACGATACGGGAGGGCTTACCATCTGGCCCCAGTGCTGCAAT
GATACCGCGAGACCCACGCTCACCGGCTCCAGATTTATCAGCAATAAACCAGCCAGCCGGAAGGGCCGAG
CGCAGAAGTGGTCCTGCAACTTTATCCGCCTCCATCCAGTCTATTAATTGTTGCCGGGAAGCTAGAGTAA
GTAGTTCGCCAGTTAATAGTTTGCGCAACGTTGTTGCCATTGCTGCAGGCATCGTGGTGTCACGCTCGTC
GTTTGGTATGGCTTCATTCAGCTCCGGTTCCCAACGATCAAGGCGAGTTACATGATCCCCCATGTTGTGC
AAAAAAGCGGTTAGCTCCTTCGGTCCTCCGATCGTTGTCAGAAGTAAGTTGGCCGCAGTGTTATCACTCA
TGGTTATGGCAGCACTGCATAATTCTCTTACTGTCATGCCATCCGTAAGATGCTTTTCTGTGACTGGTGA
GTACTCAACCAAGTCATTCTGAGAATAGTGTATGCGGCGACCGAGTTGCTCTTGCCCGGCGTCAACACGG
GATAATACCGCGCCACATAGCAGAACTTTAAAAGTGCTCATCATTGGAAAACGTTCTTCGGGGCGAAAAC
TCTCAAGGATCTTACCGCTGTTGAGATCCAGTTCGATGTAACCCACTCGTGCACCCAACTGATCTTCAGC
ATCTTTTACTTTCACCAGCGTTTCTGGGTGAGCAAAAACAGGAAGGCAAAATGCCGCAAAAAAGGGAATA
AGGGCGACACGGAAATGTTGAATACTCATACTCTTCCTTTTTCAATATTATTGAAGCATTTATCAGGGTT
ATTGTCTCATGAGCGGATACATATTTGAATGTATTTAGAAAAATAAACAAATAGGGGTTCCGCGCACATT
TCCCCGAAAAGTGCCACCTGACGTCTAAGAAACCATTATTATCATGACATTAACCTATAAAAATAGGCGT
ATCACGAGGCCCTTTCGTCTTCAAGAATTAGCTTGGCCATTGCATACGTTGTATCCATATCATAATATGT
ACATTTATATTGGCTCATGTCCAACATTACCGCCATGTTGACATTGATTATTGACTAGTTATTAATAGTA
ATCAATTACGGGGTCATTAGTTCATAGCCCATATATGGAGT
