>Addgene plasmid #17474 | pQCXIP X2 DEST (w270-1) | addgene partial sequence | sequence record 25930 | 17474 with pBABE5'
ACGACCCCCGCCCATTGACGTCAATAATGACGTATGTTCCCATAGTAACGCCAATAGGGACTTTCCATTG
ACGTCAATGGGTGGAGTATTTACGGTAAACTGCCCACTTGGCAGTACATCAAGTGTATCATATGCCAAGT
ACGCCCCCTATTGACGTCAATGACGGTAAATGGCCCGCCTGGCATTATGCCCAGTACATGACCTTATGGG
ACTTTCCTACTTGGCAGTACATCTACGTATTAGTCATCGCTATTACCATGGTGATGCGGTTTTGGCAGTA
CATCAATGGGCGTGGATAGCGGTTTGACTCACGGGGATTTCCAAGTCTCCACCCCATTGACGTCAATGGG
AGTTTGTTTTGGCACCAAAATCAACGGGACTTTCCAAAATGTCGTAACAACTCCGCCCCATTGACGCAAA
TGGGCGGTAGGCGTGTACGGTGGGAGGTCTATATAAGCA
