>Addgene plasmid #17474 | pQCXIP X2 DEST (w270-1) | addgene partial sequence | sequence record 25931 | 17474 with LNCX
GACATCAGCTGTTTTGACCTCCATAGAAGACACCGGGACCGATCCAGCCTCCGCGGCCGGGAACGGTGCA
TTGGAACGGACCTGCAGGAATTGATCCGCGGCCGCACCGGTAGGCCTCGTACGCTTAATTAACGGATCCG
GAATTCCGCCCCCCCCCCCCC
